Addgene plasmid #214364: pcDNA3.1-Zeo-BFP-P2A-otPKR-FL
Purpose: Expression of the Blue Fluorescent Protein - P2A - full length protein kinase R from chinook salmon
Depositing lab: Bertrand Collet. Depositing organization: INRAE Jouy-en-Josas. Publication: Salmonid Double-stranded RNA-Dependent Protein Kinase Activates Apoptosis and Inhibits Protein Synthesis. Chaumont L, Peruzzi M, Huetz F, Raffy C, Le Hir J, Minke J, Boudinot P, Collet B. J Immunol. 2024 Jul 26:ji2400076. doi: 10.4049/jimmunol.2400076. PubMed 39058317.
Backbone
  Vector backbone: pcDNA3.1-(-)-Zeo
  Vector type: Mammalian Expression
  Selectable markers: Zeocin
Growth in bacteria
  Bacterial resistance: Ampicillin, 100 μg/mL
  Growth temperature: 37°C
  Growth strain: DH5alpha
  Copy number: High Copy
Gene/Insert
  Gene/Insert name: BFP-P2A-otPKRFL
  Species: Aequorea victoria, Oncorhynchus tshawytscha
  Promoter: CMV
  Cloning method: Restriction Enzyme; 5′ cloning site EcoRV (destroyed during cloning); 3′ cloning site HindIII (not destroyed)
  Sequencing primers: 5′ GGCTAACTAGAGAACCCACTG; 3′ GGCAACTAGAAGGCACAGTC
Terms and licenses: Academic/Nonprofit Terms; Industry Terms: Not Available to Industry
How to cite: pcDNA3.1-Zeo-BFP-P2A-otPKR-FL was a gift from Bertrand Collet (Addgene plasmid # 214364 ; http://n2t.net/addgene:214364 ; RRID:Addgene_214364)
