[The description below was written by a language model from this plasmid's Addgene catalogue record and pLannotate feature annotations shown in this document.]
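Description:
pcDNA3.1-Zeo-BFP-P2A-otPKR-FL is a mammalian expression plasmid of about 7.9 kb built on the pcDNA3.1(-)-Zeo backbone. It is maintained in E. coli through a high-copy ColE1/pUC-type origin and an ampicillin resistance gene (β-lactamase) under its own promoter, and it also carries an f1 phage origin. For selection in transfected eukaryotic cells, the backbone provides a Sh ble (BleoR) cassette conferring Zeocin resistance. This cassette is driven by the SV40 enhancer/early promoter, with an adjacent EM7 bacterial promoter, and ends in an SV40 polyadenylation signal.

The payload is a single open reading frame placed between the CMV immediate-early enhancer/promoter and the bovine growth hormone polyadenylation signal, with a T7 promoter just upstream of the insert. It encodes a blue fluorescent protein, a P2A self-cleaving peptide and the full-length double-stranded RNA-dependent protein kinase (PKR) of chinook salmon (Oncorhynchus tshawytscha). Ribosomal skipping at P2A should yield the fluorescent reporter and the kinase as separate polypeptides from one transcript, so blue fluorescence marks the cells expressing PKR without fusing a large tag to the kinase.

The automated annotation identifies the reporter as TagBFP, which derives from Entacmaea quadricolor, whereas the catalogue entry lists Aequorea victoria as the source species; the record does not resolve this. The PKR coding region is not annotated as such. Only partial matches to the related eIF2α kinase HRI (EIF2AK1) appear there, presumably reflecting kinase-domain homology. The short hits to lacI, the HIV-1 LTR and a second ble gene look like similar annotation artefacts or backbone remnants. The associated study concerns salmonid PKR in apoptosis and inhibition of protein synthesis, consistent with use for overexpression experiments in cultured cells.
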