Features (pLannotate 1.2.2; 23 found; start..end, strand, type, name):
     11..115     +  promoter       AmpR promoter: bla
    116..976     +  CDS            AmpR: β-lactamase; bla; confers resistance to ampicillin, carbenicillin, and related antibiotics
   1147..1735    +  rep_origin     ori: high-copy-number ColE1/pMB1/pBR322/pUC origin of replication
   1918..2010    +  CDS            lacI (fragment): lac repressor; lacI; The lac repressor binds to the lac operator to inhibit transcription in E. coli. This inhibition can be relieved by adding lactose or isopropyl-β-D-thiogalactopyranoside (IPTG).
   2023..2044    +  protein_bind   CAP binding site: CAP binding activates transcription in the presence of cAMP. E. coli catabolite activator protein
   2059..2089    +  promoter       lac promoter: promoter for the E. coli lac operon
   2097..2113    +  protein_bind   lac operator: The lac repressor binds to the lac operator to inhibit transcription in E. coli. This inhibition can be relieved by adding lactose or isopropyl-β-D-thiogalactopyranoside (IPTG). lac repressor encoded by lacI
   2186..2307    -  polyA_signal   SV40 poly(A) signal: SV40 polyadenylation signal
   2302..2427    -  CDS            ble (fragment): BLE_KLEPN - Experimental evidence at protein level: Swiss-Prot protein existence level 1. Binding protein with a strong affinity to the bleomycin family of antibiotics. Binds to CL990; an antimitotic-antibiotic compound. From Klebsiella pneumoniae.
   2437..2811    -  CDS            BleoR: antibiotic-binding protein; Sh ble from Streptoalloteichus hindustanus; confers resistance to bleomycin, phleomycin, and Zeocin™
   2830..2877    -  promoter       EM7 promoter: synthetic bacterial promoter&nbsp
   2925..3254    -  promoter       SV40 promoter: SV40 enhancer and early promoter
   3268..3696    -  rep_origin     f1 ori (sequence partly withheld): f1 bacteriophage origin of replication; arrow indicates direction of (+) strand synthesis
   3717..3738    -  promoter       SV40 promoter (fragment): SV40 enhancer and early promoter
   3742..3966    -  polyA_signal   bGH poly(A) signal: bovine growth hormone polyadenylation signal
   4074..4628    -  CDS            EIF2AK1 (fragment): E2AK1_HUMAN - Also known as HRI From Homo sapiens (Human).
   4707..4910    -  CDS            EIF2AK1 (fragment): E2AK1_RABIT - Also known as HRI From Oryctolagus cuniculus (Rabbit).
   6255..6944    -  CDS            TagBFP: TagBFP is a basic (constitutively fluorescent) blue fluorescent protein published in 2008, derived from Entacmaea quadricolor. It is reported to be a very rapidly-maturing monomer with very low acid sensitivity.
   6990..7008    -  promoter       T7 promoter: promoter for bacteriophage T7 RNA polymerase
   7024..7057    -  LTR            5' LTR (truncated) (fragment): truncated 5' long terminal repeat (LTR) from HIV-1
   7053..7256    -  promoter       CMV promoter: human cytomegalovirus (CMV) immediate early promoter
   7257..7636    -  enhancer       CMV enhancer: human cytomegalovirus immediate early enhancer
   7791..7843    +  misc_feature   bom (fragment): basis of mobility region from pBR322
>Addgene plasmid #214364 | pcDNA3.1-Zeo-BFP-P2A-otPKR-FL | addgene full sequence | sequence record 423960 | Addgene NGS Result
GGGAAATGTGCGCGGAACCCCTATTTGTTTATTTTTCTAAATACATTCAAATATGTATCCGCTCATGAGA
CAATAACCCTGATAAATGCTTCAATAATATTGAAAAAGGAAGAGTATGAGTATTCAACATTTCCGTGTCG
CCCTTATTCCCTTTTTTGCGGCATTTTGCCTTCCTGTTTTTGCTCACCCAGAAACGCTGGTGAAAGTAAA
AGATGCTGAAGATCAGTTGGGTGCACGAGTGGGTTACATCGAACTGGATCTCAACAGCGGTAAGATCCTT
GAGAGTTTTCGCCCCGAAGAACGTTTTCCAATGATGAGCACTTTTAAAGTTCTGCTATGTGGCGCGGTAT
TATCCCGTATTGACGCCGGGCAAGAGCAACTCGGTCGCCGCATACACTATTCTCAGAATGACTTGGTTGA
GTACTCACCAGTCACAGAAAAGCATCTTACGGATGGCATGACAGTAAGAGAATTATGCAGTGCTGCCATA
ACCATGAGTGATAACACTGCGGCCAACTTACTTCTGACAACGATCGGAGGACCGAAGGAGCTAACCGCTT
TTTTGCACAACATGGGGGATCATGTAACTCGCCTTGATCGTTGGGAACCGGAGCTGAATGAAGCCATACC
AAACGACGAGCGTGACACCACGATGCCTGTAGCAATGGCAACAACGTTGCGCAAACTATTAACTGGCGAA
CTACTTACTCTAGCTTCCCGGCAACAATTAATAGACTGGATGGAGGCGGATAAAGTTGCAGGACCACTTC
TGCGCTCGGCCCTTCCGGCTGGCTGGTTTATTGCTGATAAATCTGGAGCCGGTGAGCGTGGGTCTCGCGG
TATCATTGCAGCACTGGGGCCAGATGGTAAGCCCTCCCGTATCGTAGTTATCTACACGACGGGGAGTCAG
GCAACTATGGATGAACGAAATAGACAGATCGCTGAGATAGGTGCCTCACTGATTAAGCATTGGTAACTGT
CAGACCAAGTTTACTCATATATACTTTAGATTGATTTAAAACTTCATTTTTAATTTAAAAGGATCTAGGT
GAAGATCCTTTTTGATAATCTCATGACCAAAATCCCTTAACGTGAGTTTTCGTTCCACTGAGCGTCAGAC
CCCGTAGAAAAGATCAAAGGATCTTCTTGAGATCCTTTTTTTCTGCGCGTAATCTGCTGCTTGCAAACAA
AAAAACCACCGCTACCAGCGGTGGTTTGTTTGCCGGATCAAGAGCTACCAACTCTTTTTCCGAAGGTAAC
TGGCTTCAGCAGAGCGCAGATACCAAATACTGTTCTTCTAGTGTAGCCGTAGTTAGGCCACCACTTCAAG
AACTCTGTAGCACCGCCTACATACCTCGCTCTGCTAATCCTGTTACCAGTGGCTGCTGCCAGTGGCGATA
AGTCGTGTCTTACCGGGTTGGACTCAAGACGATAGTTACCGGATAAGGCGCAGCGGTCGGGCTGAACGGG
GGGTTCGTGCACACAGCCCAGCTTGGAGCGAACGACCTACACCGAACTGAGATACCTACAGCGTGAGCTA
TGAGAAAGCGCCACGCTTCCCGAAGGGAGAAAGGCGGACAGGTATCCGGTAAGCGGCAGGGTCGGAACAG
GAGAGCGCACGAGGGAGCTTCCAGGGGGAAACGCCTGGTATCTTTATAGTCCTGTCGGGTTTCGCCACCT
CTGACTTGAGCGTCGATTTTTGTGATGCTCGTCAGGGGGGCGGAGCCTATGGAAAAACGCCAGCAACGCG
GCCTTTTTACGGTTCCTGGCCTTTTGCTGGCCTTTTGCTCACATGTTCTTTCCTGCGTTATCCCCTGATT
CTGTGGATAACCGTATTACCGCCTTTGAGTGAGCTGATACCGCTCGCCGCAGCCGAACGACCGAGCGCAG
CGAGTCAGTGAGCGAGGAAGCGGAAGAGCGCCCAATACGCAAACCGCCTCTCCCCGCGCGTTGGCCGATT
CATTAATGCAGCTGGCACGACAGGTTTCCCGACTGGAAAGCGGGCAGTGAGCGCAACGCAATTAATGTGA
GTTAGCTCACTCATTAGGCACCCCAGGCTTTACACTTTATGCTTCCGGCTCGTATGTTGTGTGGAATTGT
GAGCGGATAACAATTTCACACAGGAAACAGCTATGACCATGATTACGCCAAGCTCTAGCTAGAGGTCGAC
GGTATACAGACATGATAAGATACATTGATGAGTTTGGACAAACCACAACTAGAATGCAGTGAAAAAAATG
CTTTATTTGTGAAATTTGTGATGCTATTGCTTTATTTGTAACCATTATAAGCTGCAATAAACAAGTTGGG
GTGGGCGAAGAACTCCAGCATGAGATCCCCGCGCTGGAGGATCATCCAGCCGGCGTCCCGGAAAACGATT
CCGAAGCCCAACCTTTCATAGAAGGCGGCGGTGGAATCGAAATCTCGTAGCACGTGTCAGTCCTGCTCCT
CGGCCACGAAGTGCACGCAGTTGCCGGCCGGGTCGCGCAGGGCGAACTCCCGCCCCCACGGCTGCTCGCC
GATCTCGGTCATGGCCGGCCCGGAGGCGTCCCGGAAGTTCGTGGACACGACCTCCGACCACTCGGCGTAC
AGCTCGTCCAGGCCGCGCACCCACACCCAGGCCAGGGTGTTGTCCGGCACCACCTGGTCCTGGACCGCGC
TGATGAACAGGGTCACGTCGTCCCGGACCACACCGGCGAAGTCGTCCTCCACGAAGTCCCGGGAGAACCC
GAGCCGGTCGGTCCAGAACTCGACCGCTCCGGCGACGTCGCGCGCGGTGAGCACCGGAACGGCACTGGTC
AACTTGGCCATGGTTTAGTTCCTCACCTTGTCGTATTATACTATGCCGATATACTATGCCGATGATTAAT
TGTCAACACGTGCTGATCAGATCCGAAAATGGATATACAAGCTCCCGGGAGCTTTTTGCAAAAGCCTAGG
CCTCCAAAAAAGCCTCCTCACTACTTCTGGAATAGCTCAGAGGCAGAGGCGGCCTCGGCCTCTGCATAAA
TAAAAAAAATTAGTCAGCCATGGGGCGGAGAATGGGCGGAACTGGGCGGAGTTAGGGGCGGGATGGGCGG
AGTTAGGGGCGGGACTATGGTTGCTGACTAATTGAGATGCATGCTTTGCATACTTCTGCCTGCTGGGGAG
CCTGGGGACTTTCCACACCTGGTTGCTGACTAATTGAGATGCATGCTTTGCATACTTCTGCCTGCTGGGG
AGCCTGGGGACTTTCCACACCCTAACTGACACACATTCCACAGAATTAATTCGCGTTAAATTTTTGTTAA
ATCAGCTCATTTTTTAACCAATAGGCCGAAATCGGCAAAATCCCTTATAAATCAAAAGAATAGACCGAGA
TAGGGT
[37 nt withheld, positions 3367-3403]
AAAGAACGTGGACTCCAACGTCAAAGG
[49 nt withheld, positions 3431-3479]
T
[91 nt withheld, positions 3481-3571]
G
[124 nt withheld, positions 3573-3696]
GGGGATACCCCCTAGAGCCCCAGCTGGTTCTTTCCGCCTCAGAAGCCATAGAGCCCACCGCATCCCCAGC
ATGCCTGCTATTGTCTTCCCAATCCTCCCCCTTGCTGTCCTGCCCCACCCCACCCCCCAGAATAGAATGA
CACCTACTCAGACAATGCGATGCAATTTCCTCATTTTATTAGGAAAGGACAGTGGGAGTGGCACCTTCCA
GGGTCAAGGAAGGCACGGGGGAGGGGCAAACAACAGATGGCTGGCAACTAGAAGGCACAGTCGAGGCTGA
TCAGCGGTTTAAACTTAAGCTTTTAGACTGTTCTGTTGTCTTGATGGAAGTTTTGATCTCTGGTCAGAAC
ACAAGAACACTCAATCAGTTTTATCTTCAGCTGCCTGGCATCTGGTCTATCCTCTGGGTTGGCACACAGC
ATCGACTCTATCACCTTGTTCTCTAAGTTGAACTGCGTGTTGAACTGGGGAGGAAAACTCTGGCTTCTGA
CATCATTCCAGACCTCTGCTTTCTCCATCCCAGACAGGTTCCAGAGCAGTTCGAAGTAGATCAGACCCAA
AGCAAAGATGTCCACCTTTCTGTCATAGGAGGTCTGGTTCCTCTGTTCGGGGGCCATGTAAGACTTGGTT
CCTGTCTTTTTCGTTCTCTCCAGCAGGTTCTCATCGTTGTCGTTATCTTCTGCCGTCACCAGACCAAAGT
CCCCAATCTTTACCTCTCCCTTCCCCTCTCCGTCACTCATACCGAACATGATGTTAGCAGGCTTTAGGTC
TCTGTGTAGGAGTTTCTTGGAGTGGATGTATTCTACCCCGTTTACTATCTGCTGGGTGATGTGTAGACTC
TCCTCCCTGCGTTTGGGTTTCCGATGAGCGTTCCTCTCGTCGATCCACACTTTTAGAGTCCTCTTGTCAC
ATAGTTCCATCTGGATGTACAGGAACTCAGAGGACGAACTGCTGCCTGAATCTGAAGTGGTGTCGCTCTC
AGAGTTGGTGTCGCATCGGTACGCGGTGTCCTCCAGCCAGGCGGTGTAGTAGCGTACTATGTTGGGGTGC
TGAAGATCTGCTAAGGCACCAACCTCCCGCTTAGCTTTCCCTTTACTCAGTACTATCTTCACGGCAAAAT
ACTTCTGCTCCAGTTCCCGTCGCGCCTTATAAACGTTGCCAAAGCCTCCTTTGCCAATCTTCTCTATTGA
ATCAAACTCTGATAAAAACCTAGATTTAATTGGTTGGTTGGATGTCCTTCCACTTGACAAGGTTCCTAAA
TTGTTGCCTTTTAAATCGGGACCTTCCTGTTTGGTCTTGACCGGTGACATCAGGAAGTTAGGTGCTAGTC
TTATTTTAGGCTTCACATTTACAGGGCTTTCAACCTTGGGGGAGCTGACGTTAACGGAGTCTGCGAATAT
GATGGACTCACTGGTACTTCCTGGAATACTCAAGGATGATGGTGTTGCATCCTGGGATTCCCATGTACTG
GAGGGGGTTAGAGAGGATAGTCCTCCATCTTCTGAAACTGTTGATCTGCAAGACACCTGGCTGTTCCAGT
CAGACTGTTCTTGAAGAGCAGACCATGCTAACTGAGCAGCTTGTTGTTTGGCCTGTTTGGCTGTCTTACC
CAAACCATTTGGGTATTCTCTCTGGTCAATCAATACTTTATAAACAAATTGAGGGTCGTGTGACGGTCCG
CTCTTCTCCACCAGTTTAAAGTCAGGAAACCGTTTGGTTTTCTGACAGTAGTGGTTGAGTATACCTATGA
AGTTGGTCTCCTCTGTTGTAATGAAGCTGTATCGTGCTGGAACATTCTGTTCTGGGCTCATGTTCATGTG
TTCAACCTTCTCACTGAGGACCACAACCTTTGGATTCAATTCCTCCTTGTGTTTTCCAGTGGTGCCATTG
CAGTTTTCATCTGCAGTCCCTGTAGTCTGACTACGGCCACATAACTCCAGATAGATCTGCATTGCTGCTT
CCTCCTTAGCCTCCTTCTTCGTGTTCCCAAAGCCCTCTGGGTATTCTTTCTCACCTACCACATACCTACA
GCATTGTGAGGTGTTGTTGGGTCCAACACGCGTTTCCTCCAAAGCCTTCAGAGACAGCTTGTTCTTCTGG
CTGTGTTCATTCAGCCAGCACACGTAGTTGGGCTGGGAGATAACTGCTCGGACAGGAGGGGCTGGAGACT
GAGCCGGTGACGGAGGACATGAAACCGATGCATCCTTCTGCTCTGTCGTCTCCGCCACTCCAGCCAGAGC
ATGTTCATCCTTCTGCTCTGTCGTCTCCATCATGCCAGCCAGAGCATGTTTAGCAGCATTCTGTTTGGCC
TCTTTCTTGTTCTTTCCAACCCCGTTAGGATAGGCATGGCCTTTAATCACCACCCTCAGAGTGAAGGTTT
TCAGGTGATCCGGTCCTTCTGTTCCAACCTCCTCAAACTTGATGTCAGAGATCTGACGTTGTCTCTGAGC
ATACTCGCACAGTATGGAGATGTAGTTTGTGGAATCCATAGGTCCAGGGTTCTCCTCCACGTCTCCAGCC
TGCTTCAGCAGGCTGAAGTTAGTAGCTCCGCTTCCATCGTGCCCCAGTTTGCTAGGGAGGTCGCAGTATC
TGGCCACTGCCACCTCGTGCTGCTCGACGTAGGTCTCGTTGTTGGCCTCCTTGATTCTTTCCAGTCTGTA
GTCCACATAGTAGACGCCAGGCATCTTGAGGTTCTTAGCGGGTTTCTTGGATCTATATGTGGTCTTGATG
TTTGCGATCAGATGGCTCCCGCCCACGAGCTTCAGGGCCATGTCGTTTCTGCCTTCCAGGCCGCCGTCAG
CGGGGTACAGCGTCTCGGTGAAGGCCTCCCAGCCGAGTGTTTTCTTCTGCATCACAGGGCCGTTGGATGT
GAAGTTCACCCCTCTGATCTTGACGTTGTAGATGAGGCAGCCGTCCTGGAGGCTGGTGTCCTGGGTAGCG
GTCAGCACGCCCCCGTCTTCGTATGTGGTGACTCTCTCCCATGTGAAGCCCTCAGGGAAGGACTGCTTGA
AGAAGTCGGGGATGCCCTGGGTGTGGTTGATGAAGGTCTTGCTGCCGTAGAGGAAGCTAGTAGCCAGGAT
GTCGAAGGCGAAGGGGAGAGGGCCGCCCTCGACCACCTTGATTCTCATGGTCTGGGTGCCCTCGTAGGGC
TTGCCTTCGCCCTCGGATGTGCACTTGAAGTGATGGTTGTCCACGGTGCCCTCCATGTACAGCTTCATGT
GCATGTTCTCCTTAATCAGCTCGCTCATCTCGAGTCTAGAGGGCCCGTTTAAACGCTAGCCAGCTTGGGT
CTCCCTATAGTGAGTCGTATTAATTTCGATAAGCCAGTAAGCAGTGGGTTCTCTAGTTAGCCAGAGAGCT
CTGCTTATATAGACCTCCCACCGTACACGCCTACCGCCCATTTGCGTCAATGGGGCGGAGTTGTTACGAC
ATTTTGGAAAGTCCCGTTGATTTTGGTGCCAAAACAAACTCCCATTGACGTCAATGGGGTGGAGACTTGG
AAATCCCCGTGAGTCAAACCGCTATCCACGCCCATTGATGTACTGCCAAAACCGCATCACCATGGTAATA
GCGATGACTAATACGTAGATGTACTGCCAAGTAGGAAAGTCCCATAAGGTCATGTACTGGGCATAATGCC
AGGCGGGCCATTTACCGTCATTGACGTCAATAGGGGGCGTACTTGGCATATGATACACTTGATGTACTGC
CAAGTGGGCAGTTTACCGTAAATACTCCACCCATTGACGTCAATGGAAAGTCCCTATTGGCGTTACTATG
GGAACATACGTCATTATTGACGTCAATGGGCGGGGGTCGTTGGGCGGTCAGCCAGGCGGGCCATTTACCG
TAAGTTATGTAACGCGGAACTCCATATATGGGCTATGAACTAATGACCCCGTAATTGATTACTATTAATA
ACTAGTCAATAATCAATGTCAACGCGTATATCTGGCCCGTACATCGCGAAGCAGCGCAAAACGCCTAACC
CTAAGCAGATTCTTCATGCAATTGTCGGTCAAGCCTTGCCTTGTTGTAGCTTAAATTTTGCTCGCGCACT
ACTCAGCGACCTCCAACACACAAGCAGGGAGCAGATACTGGCTTAACTATGCGGCATCAGAGCAGATTGT
ACTGAGAGTGCACCATAGGGGATCGGGAGATCTCCCGATCCGTCGACGTCAGGTGGCACTTTTCG
